>Addgene plasmid #70989 | pFOSGE_COF3H07 | depositor partial sequence | sequence record 126931 | insert
ATGTTTTCTGTCCTTCATAAAGAGGAAAATGCGCACGACAGTCAGCTATGGGCGTGCACCTGGGGACGCG
ACACTGCGGCCTCAGATCCGGATGACGCGGTCGTGGAGCCCGAGGAGAATCCCTTTGATTTCGATAAGAA
GGAGGCCCGCCCGAAGGATTTCTTGGTCACCGGCGGACTGGATGACTTGGTAAAGGTGTGGGACTTGCAG
GAGGACAACACCCTAAAGTTGCGCCACAAACTAAAAGGACATGCCCTGGGAGTTGTTTCTGTGGCCGTCA
GTTCCGATGGACAGACCATTGCCAGTAGTTCTCTGGACTCCACCATGTGTTTGTGGGATGCCCGTTCGGG
CGACAAGAAACACCTACTTAGCTTTGGGCCTGTTGATCTCTGGACGGTGCAATTTTCACCCTGCAACAAA
TATGTGATATCCGGACTGAACGACGGCAAAATCTCCATGTACAGTGTGGAAACCGGAAAGGCAGAGCAGA
CATTGGATGCCCAAAATGGGAAATACACGCTTAGCATTGCCTACAGTCCCGATGGCAAGTACATTGCCAG
TGGAGCCATCGATGGTATCATTACCATTTTCGATGTGGCCGCGGGCAAGGTAGTGCAAACATTGGAAGGA
CACGCGATGCCAGTGCGTAGCCTTTGCTTTTCTCCGAACTCGCAGCTGCTGCTCACTGCCTCAGATGATG
GTCACATGAAGCTTTATGATGTAACCCACTCCGACGTTGTGGGCACCCTATCTGGGCACGCATCTTGGGT
GCTGTGCGTGGCATTCTCCGAGGACGGCAAACACTTTGCCAGCTCCTCCAGTGATAACAGCGTGAAAATA
TGGGACACCTCGGAACGCAAGTGCCTGCACACGTTCGCCGAGCACACAGATCAGGTGTGGGGCGTCCGAT
ATAGCCCCGGAAACGACAAGGTGGCCTCTGCTTCTGAGGACAAGTCCCTGAACATATACTACTGTCCGCC
CAATGCCATTGTT
