>Addgene plasmid #70989 | pFOSGE_COF3H07 | addgene partial sequence | sequence record 131416 | M13-Rev 5'-CAGGAAACAGCTATGACC-3'
AATAATGATTTTATTTTGACTGATAGTGACCTGTTCGTTGCAACAAATTGATAAGCAATGCTTTCTTATA
ATGCCAACTTTGTACAAGAAAGCTGGGTCAACAATGGCATTGGGCGGACAGTAGTATATGTTCAGGGACT
TGTCCTCAGAAGCAGAGGCCACCTTGTCGTTTCCGGGGCTATATCGGACGCCCCACACCTGATCTGTGTG
CTCGGCGAACGTGTGCAGGCACTTGCGTTCCGAGGTGTCCCATATTTTCACGCTGTTATCACTGGAGGAG
CTGGCAAAGTGTTTGCCGTCCTCGGAGAATGCCACGCACAGCACCCAAGATGCGTGCCCAGATAGGGTGC
CCACAACGTCGGAGTGGGTTACATCATAAAGCTTCATGTGACCATCATCTGAGGCAGTGAGCAGCAGCTG
CGAGTTCGGAGAAAAGCAAAGGCTACGCACTGGCATCGCGTGTCCTTCCAATGTTTGCACTACCTTGCCC
GCGGCCACATCGAAAATGGTAATGATACCATCGATGGCTCCACTGGCAATGTACTTGCCATCGGGACTGT
AGGCAATGCTAAGCGTGTATTTCCCATTTTGGGCATCCAATGTCTGCTCTGCCTTTCCGGTTTCCACACT
GTACATGGAGATTTTGCCGTCGTTCAGTCCGGATATCACATATTTGTTGCAGGGTGAAAATTGCACCGTC
CAGA
