[The description below was written by a language model from this plasmid's Addgene catalogue record.]
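Description:
pFOSGE_COF3H07 is a Gateway entry clone built on the pDONR221 donor vector backbone and carrying the coding sequence of the Drosophila melanogaster gene CG3909 (FlyBase gene FBgn0027524, transcript FBtr0082172) as an insert of about 993 bp. It is a high-copy bacterial plasmid selected with kanamycin. The insert was introduced by Gateway cloning. In a pDONR221-derived entry clone, this normally means a BP recombination has replaced the donor vector's counter-selection cassette with the gene of interest, leaving the insert flanked by attL sites. No feature table accompanies this record, so the exact site arrangement, the insert boundaries, and the presence or absence of a stop codon are not stated. M13 forward and reverse primer sites flank the cloning region and are listed for sequencing the insert from either end.

As an entry vector, the plasmid has no recorded promoter for expressing the insert in fly or other eukaryotic cells, and no tags or reporters are listed. It serves as a shuttle that holds the open reading frame for transfer by LR recombination into destination vectors, which supply the promoter, fusion partners and host-specific elements needed for a given experiment. The associated publication concerns the context-dependent regulatory functions of transcriptional regulators. This suggests the clone belongs to a larger collection of fly transcription factor and cofactor open reading frames assembled for functional assays, although the record gives its purpose only as a Gateway entry clone.
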