Addgene plasmid #70989: pFOSGE_COF3H07
Purpose: Gateway entry clone
Depositing lab: Alexander Stark. Depositing organization: Research Institute of Molecular Pathology (IMP). Publication: Transcriptional regulators form diverse groups with context-dependent regulatory functions. Stampfel G, Kazmar T, Frank O, Wienerroither S, Reiter F, Stark A. Nature. 2015 Nov 9. doi: 10.1038/nature15545. PubMed 26550828.
Backbone
  Vector backbone: pDONR221
  Backbone manufacturer: Invitrogen
  Backbone size w/o insert (bp): 4762
  Vector type: Gateway entry vector
Growth in bacteria
  Bacterial resistance: Kanamycin, 50 μg/mL
  Growth temperature: 37°C
  Growth strain: DH5alpha
  Copy number: High Copy
Gene/Insert
  Gene/Insert name: CG3909 (alt names: FBgn0027524; CG3909, FBtr0082172)
  Species: D. melanogaster (fly)
  Insert size (bp): 993
  Entrez Gene: CG3909 (a.k.a. BcDNA:LD21537, Dmel\CG3909)
  Cloning method: Gateway Cloning
  Sequencing primers: 5′ M13-F20; 3′ M13R
Terms and licenses: Academic/Nonprofit Terms; Industry Terms: Not Available to Industry
How to cite: pFOSGE_COF3H07 was a gift from Alexander Stark (Addgene plasmid # 70989 ; http://n2t.net/addgene:70989 ; RRID:Addgene_70989)
